Addgene plasmid #115047: GHR1 X017_pECIA2
Purpose: Bait vector GHR1 X017_pECIA2 should be used with prey vector GHR1 X017_pECIA14.
Depositing lab: Youssef Belkhadir. Depositing organization: Gregor Mendel Institute of Molecular Plant Biology. Publication: An extracellular network of Arabidopsis leucine-rich repeat receptor kinases. Smakowska-Luzan E, Mott GA, Parys K, Stegmann M, Howton TC, Layeghifard M, Neuhold J, Lehner A, Kong J, Grunwald K, Weinberger N, Satbhai SB, Mayer D, Busch W, Madalinski M, Stolt-Bergner P, Provart NJ, Mukhtar MS, Zipfel C, Desveaux D, Guttman DS, Belkhadir Y. Nature. 2018 Jan 18;553(7688):342-346. doi: 10.1038/nature25184. Epub 2018 Jan 10. PubMed 29320478.
Backbone
  Vector backbone: pECIA2
  Backbone manufacturer: Chris Garcia (Addgene plasmid # 47032)
  Vector type: Insect Expression
Growth in bacteria
  Bacterial resistance: Ampicillin, 100 μg/mL
  Growth temperature: 37°C
  Growth strain: DH5alpha
  Copy number: High Copy
Gene/Insert
  Gene/Insert name: AT4G20940
  Species: A. thaliana (mustard weed)
  Promoter: Metallothionein (Copper-Inducible)
  Tag / fusion protein: Fc, V5 and hexahistidine tags (C terminal on backbone)
  Cloning method: Ligation Independent Cloning
Terms and licenses: Academic/Nonprofit Terms; Industry Terms: Not Available to Industry
Depositor comments: Plasmid for secreted expression in Drosophila cell culture by induction via CuSO4. Insert is an extracellular domain of indicated LRR-RK, C-terminally tagged with Fc, V5 and hexahistidine tags. Insert Protein Sequence: SQDIMALLEFKKGIKHDPTGFVLNSWNDESIDFNGCPSSWNGIVCNGGNVAGVVLDNLGLTADADFSLFSNLTKLVKLSMSNNSLSGVLPNDLGSFKSLQFLDLSDNLFSSSLPKEIGRSVSLRNLSLSGNNFSGEIPESMGGLISLQSLDMSSNSLSGPLPKSLTRLNDLLYLNLSSNGFTGKMPRGFELISSLEVLDLHGNSIDGNLDGEFFLLTNASYVDISGNRLVTTSGKLLPGVSESIKHLNLSHNQLEGSLTSGFQLFQNLKVLDLSYNMLSGELPGFNYVYDLEVLKLSNNRFSGSLPNNLLKGDSLLLTTLDLSGNNLSGPVSSIMSTTLHTLDLSSNSLTGELPLLTGGCVLLDLSNNQFEGNLTRWSKWENIEYLDLSQNHFTGSFPDATPQLLRANHLNLSYNKLTGSLPERIPTHYPKLRVLDISSNSLEGPIPGALLSMPTLEEIHLQNNGMTGNIGPLPSSGSRIRLLDLSHNRFDGDLPGVFGSLTNLQVLNLAANNLSGSLPSSMNDIVSLSSLDVSQNHFTGPLPSNLSSNIMAFNVSYNDLSGTVPENLKNFPPPSFYPGNSKLVLPAGSPGSSASEASKNKSTNKLVK
How to cite: GHR1 X017_pECIA2 was a gift from Youssef Belkhadir (Addgene plasmid # 115047 ; http://n2t.net/addgene:115047 ; RRID:Addgene_115047)
