[The description below was written by a language model from this plasmid's Addgene catalogue record and pLannotate feature annotations shown in this document.]
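Description:
GHR1 X017_pECIA2 is an insect-cell expression plasmid built on the pECIA2 backbone and designed for secreted production of a plant receptor ectodomain in Drosophila cell culture. It is maintained in E. coli as a high-copy plasmid through a ColE1/pUC-type origin and selected with ampicillin via the β-lactamase gene. The remaining annotated bacterial elements (lac promoter/operator, and fragments of lacZα, lacI, rop and bom) are backbone remnants with no evident role in the payload. No selectable marker for insect cells is annotated in the roughly 6.1 kb sequence.

The expression cassette is driven by the Drosophila metallothionein promoter, which is copper-inducible, so expression is switched on by adding CuSO4. Downstream, a Drosophila BiP signal sequence directs the product into the secretory pathway. It is fused to the extracellular domain of the Arabidopsis thaliana leucine-rich repeat receptor kinase GHR1 (AT4G20940, also known as RCD7), inserted by ligation-independent cloning. The ectodomain continues in frame into a human IgG1 Fc fragment, a V5 epitope and, according to the catalogue entry, a hexahistidine tag. The His tag was not called by the automated annotation. An SV40 polyadenylation signal is annotated after the cassette.

The depositor designates this as the "bait" construct, to be paired with the matching prey vector GHR1 X017_pECIA14. It belongs to a collection used to map extracellular interactions among Arabidopsis LRR receptor kinases. The Fc, V5 and His tags offer handles for capture, detection or purification of the secreted ectodomain, although the record does not specify how each is used.
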