Features (pLannotate 1.2.2; 18 found; start..end, strand, type, name):
     23..449     +  promoter       MT promoter: Drosophila metallothionein promoter
    467..520     +  sig_peptide    BiP signal sequence: Drosophila BiP signal sequence
    515..2356    +  CDS            GHR1 (fragment): GHR1_ARATH - Also known as RCD7 From Arabidopsis thaliana (Mouse-ear cress).
   2375..3055    +  CDS            IGHG1 (fragment): IGHG1_HUMAN - Experimental evidence at protein level: Swiss-Prot protein existence level 1. Constant region of immunoglobulin heavy chains. Immunoglobulins, also known as antibodies, are membrane-bound or secreted glycoproteins produced by B lymphocytes. In the recognition phase of humoral immunity, the membrane-bound immunoglobulins serve as receptors which, upon binding of a specific antigen, trigger the clonal expansion and differentiation of B lymphocytes into immunoglobulins- secreting plasma cells. Secreted immunoglobulins mediate the effector phase of humoral immunity, which results in
   3074..3115    +  CDS            V5 tag: epitope tag from simian virus 5
   3215..3349    -  polyA_signal   SV40 poly(A) signal: SV40 polyadenylation signal
   3372..3456    -  CDS            large T antigen (fragment): large T antigen from SV40 (simian virus 40)
   3456..3480    +  misc_feature   MCS (fragment): pUC18/19 multiple cloning site
   3517..3533    -  protein_bind   lac operator: The lac repressor binds to the lac operator to inhibit transcription in E. coli. This inhibition can be relieved by adding lactose or isopropyl-β-D-thiogalactopyranoside (IPTG). lac repressor encoded by lacI
   3541..3571    -  promoter       lac promoter: promoter for the E. coli lac operon
   3586..3607    -  protein_bind   CAP binding site: CAP binding activates transcription in the presence of cAMP. E. coli catabolite activator protein
   3620..3712    -  CDS            lacI (fragment): lac repressor; lacI; The lac repressor binds to the lac operator to inhibit transcription in E. coli. This inhibition can be relieved by adding lactose or isopropyl-β-D-thiogalactopyranoside (IPTG).
   3895..4483    -  rep_origin     ori: high-copy-number ColE1/pMB1/pBR322/pUC origin of replication
   4654..5514    -  CDS            AmpR: β-lactamase; bla; confers resistance to ampicillin, carbenicillin, and related antibiotics
   5515..5619    -  promoter       AmpR promoter: bla
   5714..5749    +  CDS            rop (fragment): Rop protein, which maintains plasmids at low copy number; rop
   5851..5950    +  misc_feature   bom (fragment): basis of mobility region from pBR322
   5956..21      -  CDS            lacZα (fragment) (across the origin): LacZα fragment of β-galactosidase; lacZ fragment
>Addgene plasmid #115047 | GHR1 X017_pECIA2 | addgene full sequence | sequence record 297018 | Addgene NGS Result
GTAAAACGACGGCCAGTGAATTAATTCGTTGCAGGACAGGATGTGGTGCCCGATGTGACTAGCTCTTTGC
TGCAGGCCGTCCTATCCTCTGGTTCCGATAAGAGACCCAGAACTCCGGCCCCCCACCGCCCACCGCCACC
CCCATACATATGTGGTACGCAAGTAAGAGTGCCTGCGCATGCCCCATGTGCCCCACCAAGAGCTTTGCAT
CCCATACAAGTCCCCAAAGTGGAGAACCGAACCAATTCTTCGCGGGCAGAACAAAAGCTTCTGCACACGT
CTCCACTCGAATTTGGAGCCGGCCGGCGTGTGCAAAAGAGGTGAATCGAACGAAAGACCCGTGTGTAAAG
CCGCGTTTCCAAAATGTATAAAACCGAGAGCATCTGGCCAATGTGCATCAGTTGTGGTCAGCAGCAAAAT
CAAGTGAATCATCTCAGTGCAACTAAAGGGGGGATCCGATCTCAATATGAAGTTATGCATATTACTGGCC
GTCGTGGCCTTTGTTGGCCTCTCGCTCGGGTCACAGGACATCATGGCATTGCTTGAATTCAAGAAAGGCA
TCAAACATGACCCTACAGGGTTTGTCCTTAATTCATGGAACGATGAGTCTATTGACTTCAATGGTTGTCC
TTCTTCATGGAATGGTATTGTCTGCAATGGCGGTAATGTGGCTGGTGTTGTTTTGGATAATTTGGGTTTG
ACTGCTGATGCTGATTTCAGTCTGTTCTCCAACTTGACAAAGCTTGTCAAGCTATCTATGTCAAACAATT
CCCTTTCTGGTGTGTTGCCAAATGATTTAGGCAGTTTCAAAAGCCTCCAGTTCCTGGATTTATCAGATAA
TCTGTTCTCTTCTTCATTGCCTAAAGAGATTGGTAGATCAGTAAGCTTGAGGAATCTTTCTTTATCTGGT
AACAACTTTTCTGGTGAGATTCCAGAGTCTATGGGTGGTTTGATTTCACTTCAGTCGTTGGATATGAGTA
GCAACTCCTTATCTGGACCTTTGCCAAAGTCCTTGACAAGGCTGAACGATCTGCTGTACTTGAATCTGTC
TTCTAATGGATTCACGGGGAAAATGCCAAGGGGCTTTGAGTTGATTTCAAGTCTTGAAGTGCTTGATTTG
CATGGTAATTCAATTGATGGTAATCTTGATGGGGAGTTTTTCCTTTTAACGAATGCGAGCTATGTCGATA
TCAGTGGAAACAGATTGGTGACGACGTCTGGGAAACTGTTACCTGGTGTTTCTGAGAGTATCAAGCACTT
GAATCTCAGCCATAATCAGCTTGAAGGTTCATTGACTAGTGGGTTTCAGTTGTTTCAGAACTTAAAAGTC
TTGGATCTTAGCTACAACATGTTATCTGGAGAATTACCAGGTTTCAATTATGTCTATGATCTTGAAGTTC
TCAAGCTTAGCAACAACAGATTCTCAGGTTCCCTTCCCAATAATTTGTTAAAAGGTGACTCTTTGCTTTT
AACAACGCTGGATTTAAGTGGCAACAATCTCTCAGGGCCAGTAAGTTCTATCATGTCAACTACTCTTCAC
ACCCTTGATCTTTCTTCAAATTCACTGACCGGGGAGCTTCCTCTCTTGACTGGGGGATGTGTTTTACTCG
ATCTCTCAAACAACCAGTTTGAAGGAAATCTGACAAGATGGTCAAAATGGGAGAATATAGAGTACCTTGA
TCTAAGCCAGAACCATTTCACTGGGTCGTTCCCAGACGCAACTCCCCAGCTTCTGCGAGCAAATCATCTT
AATCTTTCCTACAATAAGCTCACAGGCTCACTTCCAGAACGGATTCCAACTCACTATCCGAAGCTTCGGG
TACTTGATATAAGTTCTAACAGCTTAGAAGGGCCAATTCCAGGTGCGTTACTATCCATGCCCACTTTGGA
GGAAATCCACCTTCAAAACAATGGCATGACAGGTAACATCGGACCCCTGCCTTCTTCTGGTTCCAGAATC
CGTCTTCTTGATCTTTCTCACAACCGGTTTGACGGGGATCTTCCTGGTGTATTCGGGTCTTTAACCAATC
TTCAAGTGCTGAATCTCGCAGCAAATAATTTGTCTGGCTCTTTGCCTAGCTCCATGAATGACATTGTCTC
TCTAAGCTCATTAGACGTATCCCAGAATCATTTCACTGGACCACTCCCAAGCAACTTATCTAGCAACATT
ATGGCCTTCAACGTGTCATATAATGATCTATCAGGGACTGTGCCAGAGAATCTGAAGAACTTCCCTCCGC
CTTCCTTTTATCCTGGAAACAGCAAGCTCGTCTTGCCTGCTGGGTCCCCTGGATCAAGTGCATCAGAAGC
TTCCAAGAATAAATCCACGAACAAACTTGTTAAGCTGGAGGTGCTGTTCCAGGGACCAGGGAGCGACAAA
ACTCACACATGCCCACCGTGCCCAGCACCTGAACTCCTGGGGGGACCGTCAGTCTTCCTCTTCCCCCCAA
AACCCAAGGACACCCTCATGATCTCCCGGACCCCTGAGGTCACATGCGTGGTGGTGGACGTGAGCCACGA
AGACCCTGAGGTCAAGTTCAACTGGTACGTGGACGGCGTGGAGGTGCATAATGCCAAGACAAAGCCGCGG
GAGGAGCAGTACAACAGCACGTACCGTGTGGTCAGCGTCCTCACCGTCCTGCACCAGGACTGGCTGAATG
GCAAGGAGTACAAGTGCAAGGTCTCCAACAAAGCCCTCCCAGCCCCCATCGAGAAAACCATCTCCAAAGC
CAAAGGGCAGCCCCGAGAACCACAGGTGTACACCCTGCCCCCATCCCGGGAGGAGATGACCAAGAACCAG
GTCAGCCTGACCTGCCTGGTCAAAGGCTTCTATCCCAGCGACATCGCCGTGGAGTGGGAGAGCAATGGGC
AGCCGGAGAACAACTACAAGACCACGCCTCCCGTGCTGGACTCCGACGGCTCCTTCTTCCTCTACAGCAA
GCTCACCGTGGACAAGAGCAGGTGGCAGCAGGGGAACGTCTTCTCATGCTCCGTGATGCATGAGGGTCTG
CACAACCACTACACGCAGAAGAGCCTCTCCCTGTCTCCGGGTAAATCTAGAGGGCCCTTCGAAGGTAAGC
CTATCCCTAACCCTCTCCTCGGTCTCGATTCTACGCGTACCGGTCATCATCACCATCACCATTGAGTTTA
AACCCGCTGATCAGCCTCGACTGTGCCTTCTAAGGCCTGAGCTCGCTGATCAGCCTCGATCGAGGATCCA
GACATGATAAGATACATTGATGAGTTTGGACAAACCACAACTAGAATGCAGTGAAAAAAATGCTTTATTT
GTGAAATTTGTGATGCTATTGCTTTATTTGTAACCATTATAAGCTGCAATAAACAAGTTAACAACAACAA
TTGCATTCATTTTATGTTTCAGGTTCAGGGGGAGGTGTGGGAGGTTTTTTAAAGCAAGTAAAACCTCTAC
AAATGTGGTATGGCTGATTATGATCAGTCGACCTGCAGGCATGCAAGCTTGGCGTAATCATGGTCATAGC
TGTTTCCTGTGTGAAATTGTTATCCGCTCACAATTCCACACAACATACGAGCCGGAAGCATAAAGTGTAA
AGCCTGGGGTGCCTAATGAGTGAGCTAACTCACATTAATTGCGTTGCGCTCACTGCCCGCTTTCCAGTCG
GGAAACCTGTCGTGCCAGCTGCATTAATGAATCGGCCAACGCGCGGGGAGAGGCGGTTTGCGTATTGGGC
GCTCTTCCGCTTCCTCGCTCACTGACTCGCTGCGCTCGGTCGTTCGGCTGCGGCGAGCGGTATCAGCTCA
CTCAAAGGCGGTAATACGGTTATCCACAGAATCAGGGGATAACGCAGGAAAGAACATGTGAGCAAAAGGC
CAGCAAAAGGCCAGGAACCGTAAAAAGGCCGCGTTGCTGGCGTTTTTCCATAGGCTCCGCCCCCCTGACG
AGCATCACAAAAATCGACGCTCAAGTCAGAGGTGGCGAAACCCGACAGGACTATAAAGATACCAGGCGTT
TCCCCCTGGAAGCTCCCTCGTGCGCTCTCCTGTTCCGACCCTGCCGCTTACCGGATACCTGTCCGCCTTT
CTCCCTTCGGGAAGCGTGGCGCTTTCTCATAGCTCACGCTGTAGGTATCTCAGTTCGGTGTAGGTCGTTC
GCTCCAAGCTGGGCTGTGTGCACGAACCCCCCGTTCAGCCCGACCGCTGCGCCTTATCCGGTAACTATCG
TCTTGAGTCCAACCCGGTAAGACACGACTTATCGCCACTGGCAGCAGCCACTGGTAACAGGATTAGCAGA
GCGAGGTATGTAGGCGGTGCTACAGAGTTCTTGAAGTGGTGGCCTAACTACGGCTACACTAGAAGAACAG
TATTTGGTATCTGCGCTCTGCTGAAGCCAGTTACCTTCGGAAAAAGAGTTGGTAGCTCTTGATCCGGCAA
ACAAACCACCGCTGGTAGCGGTGGTTTTTTTGTTTGCAAGCAGCAGATTACGCGCAGAAAAAAAGGATCT
CAAGAAGATCCTTTGATCTTTTCTACGGGGTCTGACGCTCAGTGGAACGAAAACTCACGTTAAGGGATTT
TGGTCATGAGATTATCAAAAAGGATCTTCACCTAGATCCTTTTAAATTAAAAATGAAGTTTTAAATCAAT
CTAAAGTATATATGAGTAAACTTGGTCTGACAGTTACCAATGCTTAATCAGTGAGGCACCTATCTCAGCG
ATCTGTCTATTTCGTTCATCCATAGTTGCCTGACTCCCCGTCGTGTAGATAACTACGATACGGGAGGGCT
TACCATCTGGCCCCAGTGCTGCAATGATACCGCGAGACCCACGCTCACCGGCTCCAGATTTATCAGCAAT
AAACCAGCCAGCCGGAAGGGCCGAGCGCAGAAGTGGTCCTGCAACTTTATCCGCCTCCATCCAGTCTATT
AATTGTTGCCGGGAAGCTAGAGTAAGTAGTTCGCCAGTTAATAGTTTGCGCAACGTTGTTGCCATTGCTA
CAGGCATCGTGGTGTCACGCTCGTCGTTTGGTATGGCTTCATTCAGCTCCGGTTCCCAACGATCAAGGCG
AGTTACATGATCCCCCATGTTGTGCAAAAAAGCGGTTAGCTCCTTCGGTCCTCCGATCGTTGTCAGAAGT
AAGTTGGCCGCAGTGTTATCACTCATGGTTATGGCAGCACTGCATAATTCTCTTACTGTCATGCCATCCG
TAAGATGCTTTTCTGTGACTGGTGAGTACTCAACCAAGTCATTCTGAGAATAGTGTATGCGGCGACCGAG
TTGCTCTTGCCCGGCGTCAATACGGGATAATACCGCGCCACATAGCAGAACTTTAAAAGTGCTCATCATT
GGAAAACGTTCTTCGGGGCGAAAACTCTCAAGGATCTTACCGCTGTTGAGATCCAGTTCGATGTAACCCA
CTCGTGCACCCAACTGATCTTCAGCATCTTTTACTTTCACCAGCGTTTCTGGGTGAGCAAAAACAGGAAG
GCAAAATGCCGCAAAAAAGGGAATAAGGGCGACACGGAAATGTTGAATACTCATACTCTTCCTTTTTCAA
TATTATTGAAGCATTTATCAGGGTTATTGTCTCATGAGCGGATACATATTTGAATGTATTTAGAAAAATA
AACAAATAGGGGTTCCGCGCACATTTCCCCGAAAAGTGCCACCTGACGTCTAAGAAACCATTATTATCAT
GACATTAACCTATAAAAATAGGCGTATCACGAGGCCCTTTCGTCTCGCGCGTTTCGGTGATGACGGTGAA
AACCTCTGACACATGCAGCTCCCGGAGACGGTCACAGCTTGTCTGTAAGCGGATGCCGGGAGCAGACAAG
CCCGTCAGGGCGCGTCAGCGGGTGTTGGCGGGTGTCGGGGCTGGCTTAACTATGCGGCATCAGAGCAGAT
TGTACTGAGAGTGCACCATATGCGGTGTGAAATACCGCACAGATGCGTAAGGAGAAAATACCGCATCAGG
CGCCATTCGCCATTCAGGCTGCGCAACTGTTGGGAAGGGCGATCGGTGCGGGCCTCTTCGCTATTACGCC
AGCTGGCGAAAGGGGGATGTGCTGCAAGGCGATTAAGTTGGGTAACGCCAGGGTTTTCCCAGTCACGACG
TT
